>Addgene plasmid #16882 | ZP60 Axin2 | addgene partial sequence | sequence record 22499 | T7 5'-TAATACGACTCACTATAGGG-3'
CGGATTCCCGGGTCGACCCACGCGTCCGAGATGACTCCCGTGGAGCCAGCAGCCTTTGCAGCACAGTTGA
TAGCCAGACTGGAGCGACTGAAGCGGGAACAGGAAACCATGAGCTCCCTGGAGGAGAGACTTCAACAGAT
TCAGGAGGAGGAAGAGCGAGATGAATCTGAGATGTCTAGTAGCAGTGCGTCCCATTCTCTGCCTTTGCTC
CCTCCTGGCACTTGTGAGGAGGATCCTCAGGCCATCCTGGACGAGCACCTTTCCAGAGTCCTCAAGACCC
CTGGCTGTCAGTCTCCAGGATTGCTTCGACATTCCCCACGCTCTCGCTCTCCTGAACAGCGTCCCCTGCC
TCGGGGAGGTCTCAGCACAAGGTCACAGTCTAGCTCTATGAATGGATATGTGCCAGCCAAGACCTTCATT
TCTAGACAGTCAACCAAGCACATCCATCACCACTACATCCATCACCATGCTGGGCCTAAAAGCAAGGAGC
AGATTGAGGTGGAGGCGACACAGCGGGTACAGTGCCTGTGCCATGGAACCTCAGAATGCTGCACTGCTCC
TTACATTCGCAGCCGGAGTCTGGGCAGAGACCAGTGTGCCAGCCCTGCAGAAGTGGCCTTGGGGCATTCC
AGTACTTTATCCAAGCGTCTGTGTAAATCTGGAGAGGAGGTGAACATGGAAGGGCTGGAGAACAGTCTCC
TCCAGCTGCCAGCTGACAGTACAGATCGCTCTCAAAATGTATGGCAATGGATCCTGGAGAGCGACCGACA
AACCAAGCACAAGCCCCACAGCACTCAAAATGTAAAGAAGTCGCACAGTTTTGGAACCA
