[The description below was written by a language model from this plasmid's Addgene catalogue record.]
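Description:
ZP60 Axin2 is a zebrafish (Danio rerio) axin2 cDNA clone carried in pSPORT1, a roughly 4.1 kb high-copy bacterial cloning vector that is propagated in E. coli under ampicillin selection. Although it is catalogued as a bacterial expression vector, the record indicates that it serves mainly as an in vitro transcription template. The insert is flanked by phage RNA polymerase promoters, with T7 on the 5′ side and SP6 on the 3′ side, and these also serve as the sequencing primer sites. The clone was recovered from a normalized cDNA library (late somitogenesis, 24 hours post-fertilization and liver material) during the first round of a microarray screen. The depositor notes that it is unclear whether the cDNA is full-length, and the insert size is not stated.

The stated purpose is synthesis of antisense riboprobes. The plasmid is linearized with Asp718 on the 5′ side of the insert and transcribed from the SP6 promoter, which yields RNA complementary to the axin2 message, as is typically used for in situ hybridization on zebrafish embryos. Axin2 encodes a scaffold component of the beta-catenin destruction complex and is itself a transcriptional target of the pathway. In line with this, the depositor describes the gene as positively regulated by Wnt signaling and fairly ubiquitously expressed during gastrulation. The probe is therefore useful as a readout of Wnt/beta-catenin activity in studies of mesoderm and neuroectoderm patterning. No feature table was supplied, so finer details of the backbone elements cannot be confirmed from the record.
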