Addgene plasmid #16882: ZP60 Axin2
Depositing lab: Randall Moon. Depositing organization: University of Washington. Publication: The Sp1-related transcription factors sp5 and sp5-like act downstream of Wnt/beta-catenin signaling in mesoderm and neuroectoderm patterning. Weidinger G, Thorpe CJ, Wuennenberg-Stapleton K, Ngai J, Moon RT. Curr Biol. 2005 Mar 29. 15(6):489-500. 10.1016/j.cub.2005.01.041 PubMed 15797017.
Backbone
  Vector backbone: pSPORT1
  Backbone size w/o insert (bp): 4100
  Vector type: Bacterial Expression
Growth in bacteria
  Bacterial resistance: Ampicillin, 100 μg/mL
  Growth temperature: 37°C
  Growth strain: DH5alpha
  Copy number: High Copy
Gene/Insert
  Gene/Insert name: axin2
  Species: D. rerio (zebrafish)
  Entrez Gene: axin2 (a.k.a. axil, wu:fb37c08, zgc:111942)
  Cloning method: Restriction Enzyme
  Sequencing primers: 5′ T7; 3′ SP6
Terms and licenses: Academic/Nonprofit Terms; Industry Terms: Not Available to Industry
Depositor comments: Zebrafish axin2 cDNA (unclear if full-length or not) in pSPORT1. Clone 24h4 from microarray screen 1st round (Matthew Clark normalized late somitogenesis / 24 hpf / liver library). For antisense probe synthesis. Pretty ubiquitously expressed during gastrulation. Positively regulated by Wnt signaling. For antisense: Asp718, SP6. Citation: G Weidinger and R. T. Moon (2005). Development.
How to cite: ZP60 Axin2 was a gift from Randall Moon (Addgene plasmid # 16882 ; http://n2t.net/addgene:16882 ; RRID:Addgene_16882)
